Addgene plasmid #29721: pET His6 MBP prescission LIC cloning vector (HMPKS)
Purpose: (Empty Backbone)
Depositing lab: Scott Gradia. Depositing organization: University of California, Berkeley.
Backbone
  Vector backbone: pET
  Backbone size (bp): 8106
  Vector type: Bacterial Expression
  Tag / fusion protein: 6xHis (N terminal on backbone); MBP (N terminal on backbone); Prescission cleavage site (N terminal on backbone)
Growth in bacteria
  Bacterial resistance: Kanamycin, 50 μg/mL
  Growth temperature: 37°C
  Growth strain: DH5alpha
  Copy number: Low Copy
Gene/Insert
  Gene/Insert name: None
  Tag / fusion protein: His6-MBP-prescission (N terminal on backbone)
  Cloning method: Restriction Enzyme; 5′ cloning site SLIC site w/ stuffer (destroyed during cloning); 3′ cloning site SLIC site w/ stuffer (destroyed during cloning)
  Sequencing primers: 5′ MBP forward (5'ggtcgtcagactgtcgatgaagcc); 3′ T7 reverse
Terms and licenses: Academic/Nonprofit Terms; Industry Terms: Not Available to Industry
Depositor comments: This plasmid is an empty vector. Your gene can be inserted with a SLIC cloning protocol. Prescission is a highly specific protease that cleaves LEVLFQ/GP. It is generally more active than TEV protease, and many users have found that when their protein inhibits TEV cleavage, switching to a prescission vector has proved worthwhile. To clone into this vector, add SLIC tags to the 5' end of your PCR primers. Forward - 5'GTGCTGTTCCAGGGTCCGAAT3' Reverse - 5'TGGTGGTGGTGGTGCTCGA(TTA)3' Linearize the plasmid with SspI and XhoI, then gel purify. There is a 1650 bp stuffer sequence that will be visible on a gel. When digesting the DNA with T4 polymerase, use no nucleotides for either your insert or the linearized vector. More information on this vector can be found through http://qb3.berkeley.edu/qb3/macrolab/
How to cite: pET His6 MBP prescission LIC cloning vector (HMPKS) was a gift from Scott Gradia (Addgene plasmid # 29721 ; http://n2t.net/addgene:29721 ; RRID:Addgene_29721)
