[The description below was written by a language model from this plasmid's Addgene catalogue record and pLannotate feature annotations shown in this document.]
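Description:
pET His6 MBP prescission LIC cloning vector (HMPKS) is an 8,106 bp empty pET-family backbone for bacterial expression, designed so that a gene of interest can be dropped in by ligation-independent (SLIC) cloning. It is propagated in E. coli under kanamycin selection (aph(3')-Ia). It carries a ColE1/pBR322-type origin together with the bom region and the rop gene, which is consistent with its listing as low copy. An f1 origin is also present. Short tetracycline-resistance fragments and a predicted E. coli ORF appear to be remnants of the pBR322 lineage rather than functional parts.

The expression cassette follows the standard pET layout: a T7 promoter with an adjacent lac operator, the phage T7 gene 10 ribosome binding site, and a T7 terminator. A plasmid-borne lacI gene keeps transcription repressed until induction with IPTG in a host that supplies T7 RNA polymerase. Downstream of the RBS, the vector encodes an N-terminal 6xHis tag followed by a signal-sequence-free, cytosolic maltose binding protein. According to the record, a PreScission protease recognition site comes next, although the feature table does not annotate it separately. The cloning site is occupied by a stuffer of about 1,650 bp, which the annotation identifies as reverse-oriented firefly luciferase fragments. The stuffer is excised when the vector is linearised and is replaced by the insert, which destroys the flanking sites.

The annotated His-tag fragment after the stuffer is vector-derived sequence. The suggested reverse primer includes an optional stop codon. The resulting fusions allow affinity purification through His6 or MBP, solubility enhancement from MBP, and subsequent tag removal. The depositor notes that PreScission is a useful alternative when TEV protease cleavage is inefficient.
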