Features (pLannotate 1.2.2; 23 found; start..end, strand, type, name):
     12..440     +  rep_origin     f1 ori (sequence partly withheld): f1 bacteriophage origin of replication; arrow indicates direction of (+) strand synthesis
    494..551     +  promoter       AmpR promoter (fragment): bla
    560..1375    -  CDS            KanR: aminoglycoside phosphotransferase; aph(3')-Ia; confers resistance to kanamycin in bacteria or G418 (Geneticin®) in eukaryotes
   1497..2085    +  rep_origin     ori: high-copy-number ColE1/pMB1/pBR322/pUC origin of replication
   2271..2413    -  misc_feature   bom: basis of mobility region from pBR322
   2515..2706    -  CDS            rop: Rop protein, which maintains plasmids at low copy number; rop
   2723..3103    +  CDS            YPB1_ECOLX: Protein predicted: Swiss-Prot protein existence level 4. From Escherichia coli.
   3175..3466    -  CDS            TcR (fragment): tetracycline efflux protein; tet; confers resistance to tetracycline
   3481..3502    -  protein_bind   CAP binding site: CAP binding activates transcription in the presence of cAMP. E. coli catabolite activator protein
   3515..4597    -  CDS            lacI: lac repressor; lacI; The lac repressor binds to the lac operator to inhibit transcription in E. coli. This inhibition can be relieved by adding lactose or isopropyl-β-D-thiogalactopyranoside (IPTG).
   4598..4675    -  promoter       lacI promoter: lacI
   4683..4962    -  CDS            TcR (fragment): tetracycline efflux protein; tet; confers resistance to tetracycline
   4984..5002    +  promoter       T7 promoter: promoter for bacteriophage T7 RNA polymerase
   5003..5027    +  protein_bind   lac operator: The lac repressor binds to the lac operator to inhibit transcription in E. coli. This inhibition can be relieved by adding lactose or isopropyl-β-D-thiogalactopyranoside (IPTG). lac repressor encoded by lacI
   5042..5064    +  RBS            RBS: efficient ribosome binding site from bacteriophage T7 gene 10 (Olins and Rangwala, 1989)
   5083..5100    +  CDS            6xHis: 6xHis affinity tag
   5110..6210    +  CDS            MBP: maltose binding protein from E. coli; malE (mutated); This version of the gene does not encode a signal sequence, so MBP will remain in the cytosol.
   6295..6984    -  CDS            luciferase (fragment): firefly luciferase; luc+; enhanced luc+ version of the luciferase gene
   6995..7011    -  CDS            TEV site (fragment): tobacco etch virus (TEV) protease recognition and cleavage site
   7011..7943    -  CDS            luciferase (fragment): firefly luciferase; luc+; enhanced luc+ version of the luciferase gene
   7950..7967    +  CDS            9xHis (fragment): 9xHis affinity tag
   7977..8026    +  CDS            SET1 (fragment): solubility-enhancement tag derived from T7 phage gene 10B
   8034..8081    +  terminator     T7 terminator: transcription terminator for bacteriophage T7 RNA polymerase
>Addgene plasmid #29721 | pET His6 MBP prescission LIC cloning vector (HMPKS) | depositor full sequence | sequence record 13811 | Author sequence
TGGCGAATGGG
[124 nt withheld, positions 12-135]
C
[91 nt withheld, positions 137-227]
A
[49 nt withheld, positions 229-277]
CCTTTGACGTTGGAGTCCACGTTCTTT
[37 nt withheld, positions 305-341]
ACCCTATCTCGGTCTATTCTTTTGATTTATAAGGGATTTTGCCGATTTCGGCCTATTGGTTAAAAAATGA
GCTGATTTAACAAAAATTTAACGCGAATTTTAACAAACTAGTAACGTTTACAATTTCAGGTGGCACTTTT
CGGGGAAATGTGCGCGGAACCCCTATTTGTTTATTTTTCTAAATACATTCAAATATGTATCCGCTCATGA
ATTAATTCTTAGAAAAACTCATCGAGCATCAAATGAAACTGCAATTTATTCATATCAGGATTATCAATAC
CATATTTTTGAAAAAGCCGTTTCTGTAATGAAGGAGAAAACTCACCGAGGCAGTTCCATAGGATGGCAAG
ATCCTGGTATCGGTCTGCGATTCCGACTCGTCCAACATCAATACAACCTATTAATTTCCCCTCGTCAAAA
ATAAGGTTATCAAGTGAGAAATCACCATGAGTGACGACTGAATCCGGTGAGAATGGCAAAAGTTTATGCA
TTTCTTTCCAGACTTGTTCAACAGGCCAGCCATTACGCTCGTCATCAAAATCACTCGCATCAACCAAACC
GTTATTCATTCGTGATTGCGCCTGAGCGAGACGAAATACGCGATCGCTGTTAAAAGGACAATTACAAACA
GGAATCGAATGCAACCGGCGCAGGAACACTGCCAGCGCATCAACAATGTTTTCACCTGAATCAGGATATT
CTTCTAATACCTGGAATGCTGTTTTCCCGGGGATCGCAGTGGTGAGTAACCATGCATCATCAGGAGTACG
GATAAAATGCTTGATGGTCGGAAGAGGCATAAATTCCGTCAGCCAGTTTAGTCTGACCATCTCATCTGTA
ACATCATTGGCAACGCTACCTTTGCCATGTTTCAGAAACAACTCTGGCGCATCGGGCTTCCCATACAATC
GATAGATTGTCGCACCTGATTGCCCGACATTATCGCGAGCCCATTTATACCCATATAAATCAGCATCCAT
GTTGGAATTTAATCGCGGCCTAGAGCAAGACGTTTCCCGTTGAATATGGCTCATAACACCCCTTGTATTA
CTGTTTATGTAAGCAGACAGTTTTATTGTTCATGACCAAAATCCCTTAACGTGAGTTTTCGTTCCACTGA
GCGTCAGACCCCGTAGAAAAGATCAAAGGATCTTCTTGAGATCCTTTTTTTCTGCGCGTAATCTGCTGCT
TGCAAACAAAAAAACCACCGCTACCAGCGGTGGTTTGTTTGCCGGATCAAGAGCTACCAACTCTTTTTCC
GAAGGTAACTGGCTTCAGCAGAGCGCAGATACCAAATACTGTCCTTCTAGTGTAGCCGTAGTTAGGCCAC
CACTTCAAGAACTCTGTAGCACCGCCTACATACCTCGCTCTGCTAATCCTGTTACCAGTGGCTGCTGCCA
GTGGCGATAAGTCGTGTCTTACCGGGTTGGACTCAAGACGATAGTTACCGGATAAGGCGCAGCGGTCGGG
CTGAACGGGGGGTTCGTGCACACAGCCCAGCTTGGAGCGAACGACCTACACCGAACTGAGATACCTACAG
CGTGAGCTATGAGAAAGCGCCACGCTTCCCGAAGGGAGAAAGGCGGACAGGTATCCGGTAAGCGGCAGGG
TCGGAACAGGAGAGCGCACGAGGGAGCTTCCAGGGGGAAACGCCTGGTATCTTTATAGTCCTGTCGGGTT
TCGCCACCTCTGACTTGAGCGTCGATTTTTGTGATGCTCGTCAGGGGGGCGGAGCCTATGGAAAAACGCC
AGCAACGCGGCCTTTTTACGGTTCCTGGCCTTTTGCTGGCCTTTTGCTCACATGTTCTTTCCTGCGTTAT
CCCCTGATTCTGTGGATAACCGTATTACCGCCTTTGAGTGAGCTGATACCGCTCGCCGCAGCCGAACGAC
CGAGCGCAGCGAGTCAGTGAGCGAGGAAGCGGAAGAGCGCCTGATGCGGTATTTTCTCCTTACGCATCTG
TGCGGTATTTCACACCGCATATATGGTGCACTCTCAGTACAATCTGCTCTGATGCCGCATAGTTAAGCCA
GTATACACTCCGCTATCGCTACGTGACTGGGTCATGGCTGCGCCCCGACACCCGCCAACACCCGCTGACG
CGCCCTGACGGGCTTGTCTGCTCCCGGCATCCGCTTACAGACAAGCTGTGACCGTCTCCGGGAGCTGCAT
GTGTCAGAGGTTTTCACCGTCATCACCGAAACGCGCGAGGCAGCTGCGGTAAAGCTCATCAGCGTGGTCG
TGAAGCGATTCACAGATGTCTGCCTGTTCATCCGCGTCCAGCTCGTTGAGTTTCTCCAGAAGCGTTAATG
TCTGGCTTCTGATAAAGCGGGCCATGTTAAGGGCGGTTTTTTCCTGTTTGGTCACTGATGCCTCCGTGTA
AGGGGGATTTCTGTTCATGGGGGTAATGATACCGATGAAACGAGAGAGGATGCTCACGATACGGGTTACT
GATGATGAACATGCCCGGTTACTGGAACGTTGTGAGGGTAAACAACTGGCGGTATGGATGCGGCGGGACC
AGAGAAAAATCACTCAGGGTCAATGCCAGCGCTTCGTTAATACAGATGTAGGTGTTCCACAGGGTAGCCA
GCAGCATCCTGCGATGCAGATCCGGAACATAATGGTGCAGGGCGCTGACTTCCGCGTTTCCAGACTTTAC
GAAACACGGAAACCGAAGACCATTCATGTTGTTGCTCAGGTCGCAGACGTTTTGCAGCAGCAGTCGCTTC
ACGTTCGCTCGCGTATCGGTGATTCATTCTGCTAACCAGTAAGGCAACCCCGCCAGCCTAGCCGGGTCCT
CAACGACAGGAGCACGATCATGCGCACCCGTGGGGCCGCCATGCCGGCGATAATGGCCTGCTTCTCGCCG
AAACGTTTGGTGGCGGGACCAGTGACGAAGGCTTGAGCGAGGGCGTGCAAGATTCCGAATACCGCAAGCG
ACAGGCCGATCATCGTCGCGCTCCAGCGAAAGCGGTCCTCGCCGAAAATGACCCAGAGCGCTGCCGGCAC
CTGTCCTACGAGTTGCATGATAAAGAAGACAGTCATAAGTGCGGCGACGATAGTCATGCCCCGCGCCCAC
CGGAAGGAGCTGACTGGGTTGAAGGCTCTCAAGGGCATCGGTCGAGATCCCGGTGCCTAATGAGTGAGCT
AACTTACATTAATTGCGTTGCGCTCACTGCCCGCTTTCCAGTCGGGAAACCTGTCGTGCCAGCTGCATTA
ATGAATCGGCCAACGCGCGGGGAGAGGCGGTTTGCGTATTGGGCGCCAGGGTGGTTTTTCTTTTCACCAG
TGAGACGGGCAACAGCTGATTGCCCTTCACCGCCTGGCCCTGAGAGAGTTGCAGCAAGCGGTCCACGCTG
GTTTGCCCCAGCAGGCGAAAATCCTGTTTGATGGTGGTTAACGGCGGGATATAACATGAGCTGTCTTCGG
TATCGTCGTATCCCACTACCGAGATATCCGCACCAACGCGCAGCCCGGACTCGGTAATGGCGCGCATTGC
GCCCAGCGCCATCTGATCGTTGGCAACCAGCATCGCAGTGGGAACGATGCCCTCATTCAGCATTTGCATG
GTTTGTTGAAAACCGGACATGGCACTCCAGTCGCCTTCCCGTTCCGCTATCGGCTGAATTTGATTGCGAG
TGAGATATTTATGCCAGCCAGCCAGACGCAGACGCGCCGAGACAGAACTTAATGGGCCCGCTAACAGCGC
GATTTGCTGGTGACCCAATGCGACCAGATGCTCCACGCCCAGTCGCGTACCGTCTTCATGGGAGAAAATA
ATACTGTTGATGGGTGTCTGGTCAGAGACATCAAGAAATAACGCCGGAACATTAGTGCAGGCAGCTTCCA
CAGCAATGGCATCCTGGTCATCCAGCGGATAGTTAATGATCAGCCCACTGACGCGTTGCGCGAGAAGATT
GTGCACCGCCGCTTTACAGGCTTCGACGCCGCTTCGTTCTACCATCGACACCACCACGCTGGCACCCAGT
TGATCGGCGCGAGATTTAATCGCCGCGACAATTTGCGACGGCGCGTGCAGGGCCAGACTGGAGGTGGCAA
CGCCAATCAGCAACGACTGTTTGCCCGCCAGTTGTTGTGCCACGCGGTTGGGAATGTAATTCAGCTCCGC
CATCGCCGCTTCCACTTTTTCCCGCGTTTTCGCAGAAACGTGGCTGGCCTGGTTCACCACGCGGGAAACG
GTCTGATAAGAGACACCGGCATACTCTGCGACATCGTATAACGTTACTGGTTTCACATTCACCACCCTGA
ATTGACTCTCTTCCGGGCGCTATCATGCCATACCGCGAAAGGTTTTGCGCCATTCGATGGTGTCCGGGAT
CTCGACGCTCTCCCTTATGCGACTCCTGCATTAGGAAGCAGCCCAGTAGTAGGTTGAGGCCGTTGAGCAC
CGCCGCCGCAAGGAATGGTGCATGCAAGGAGATGGCGCCCAACAGTCCCCCGGCCACGGGGCCTGCCACC
ATACCCACGCCGAAACAAGCGCTCATGAGCCCGAAGTGGCGAGCCCGATCTTCCCCATCGGTGATGTCGG
CGATATAGGCGCCAGCAACCGCACCTGTGGCGCCGGTGATGCCGGCCACGATGCGTCCGGCGTAGAGGAT
CGAGATCTCGATCCCGCGAAATTAATACGACTCACTATAGGGGAATTGTGAGCGGATAACAATTCCCCTC
TAGAAATAATTTTGTTTAACTTTAAGAAGGAGATATACCATGGGTTCTTCTCACCATCACCATCACCATG
GTTCTTCTATGAAAATCGAAGAAGGTAAACTGGTAATCTGGATTAACGGCGATAAAGGCTATAACGGTCT
CGCTGAAGTCGGTAAGAAATTCGAGAAAGATACCGGAATTAAAGTCACCGTTGAGCATCCGGATAAACTG
GAAGAGAAATTCCCACAGGTTGCGGCAACTGGCGATGGCCCTGACATTATCTTCTGGGCACACGACCGCT
TTGGTGGCTACGCTCAATCTGGCCTGTTGGCTGAAATCACCCCGGACAAAGCGTTCCAGGACAAGCTGTA
TCCGTTTACCTGGGATGCCGTACGTTACAACGGCAAGCTGATTGCTTACCCGATCGCTGTTGAAGCGTTA
TCGCTGATTTATAACAAAGATCTGCTGCCGAACCCGCCAAAAACCTGGGAAGAGATCCCGGCGCTGGATA
AAGAACTGAAAGCGAAAGGTAAGAGCGCGCTGATGTTCAACCTGCAAGAACCGTACTTCACCTGGCCGCT
GATTGCTGCTGACGGGGGTTATGCGTTCAAGTATGAAAACGGCAAGTACGACATTAAAGACGTGGGCGTG
GATAACGCTGGCGCGAAAGCGGGTCTGACCTTCCTGGTTGACCTGATTAAAAACAAACACATGAATGCAG
ACACCGATTACTCCATCGCAGAAGCTGCCTTTAATAAAGGCGAAACAGCGATGACCATCAACGGCCCGTG
GGCATGGTCCAACATCGACACCAGCAAAGTGAATTATGGTGTAACGGTACTGCCGACCTTCAAGGGTCAA
CCATCCAAACCGTTCGTTGGCGTGCTGAGCGCAGGTATTAACGCCGCCAGTCCGAACAAAGAGCTGGCAA
AAGAGTTCCTCGAAAACTATCTGCTGACTGATGAAGGTCTGGAAGCGGTTAATAAAGACAAACCGCTGGG
TGCCGTAGCGCTGAAGTCTTACGAGGAAGAGTTGGCGAAAGATCCACGTATTGCCGCCACTATGGAAAAC
GCCCAGAAAGGTGAAATCATGCCGAACATCCCGCAGATGTCCGCTTTCTGGTATGCCGTGCGTACTGCGG
TGATCAACGCCGCCAGCGGTCGTCAGACTGTCGATGAAGCCCTGAAAGACGCGCAGACTAATTCGAGCTC
GAACAACAACAACAATAACAATAACAACAACCTCGGGATCGAGCTGGAAGTGCTGTTCCAGGGTCCGAAT
ATTCGGAATGATTTGATTGCCAAAAATAGGATCTCTGGCATGCGAGAATCTCACGCAGGCAGTTCTATGA
GGCAGAGCGACACCTTTAGGCAGACCAGTAGATCCAGAGGAGTTCATGATCAGTGCAATTGTCTTGTCCC
TATCGAAGGACTCTGGCACAAAATCGTATTCATTAAAACCGGGAGGTAGATGAGATGTGACGAACGTGTA
CATCGACTGAAATCCCTGGTAATCCGTTTTAGAATCCATGATAATAATTTTTTGGATGATTGGGAGCTTT
TTTTGCACGTTCAAAATTTTTTGCAACCCCTTTTTGGAAACGAACACCACGGTAGGCTGCGAAATGCCCA
TACTGTTGAGCAATTCACGTTCATTATAAATGTCGTTCGCGGGCGCAACTGCAACTCCGATAAATAACGC
GCCCAACACCGGCATAAAGAATTGAAGAGAGTTTTCACTGCATACGACGATTCTGTGATTTGTATTCAGC
CCATATCGTTTCATAGCTTCTGCCAACCGAACGGACATTTCGAAGTACTCAGCGTAAGTGATGTCCACCT
CGATATGTGCATCTGTAAAAGCAATTGTTCCAGGAACCAGGGCGTATCTCTTCATAGCCTTATGCAGTTG
CTCTCCAGCGGTTCCATCTTCCAGCGGATAGAATGGCGCCGGGCCTTTCTTTATGTTTTTGGCTGCATTG
GATTGGAAGTACAGGTTTTCGCCCTTCTTGGCCTTTATGAGGATCTCTCTGATTTTTCTTGCGTCGAGTT
TTCCGGTAAGACCTTTCGGTACTTCGTCCACAAACACAACTCCTCCGCGCAACTTTTTCGCGGTTGTTAC
TTGACTGGCGACGTAATCCACGATCTCTTTTTCCGTCATCGTCTTTCCGTGCTCCAAAACAACAACGGCG
GCGGGAAGTTCACCGGCGTCATCGTCGGGAAGACCTGCGACACCTGCGTCGAAGATGTTGGGGTGTTGGA
GCAAGATGGATTCCAATTCAGCGGGAGCCACCTGATAGCCTTTGTACTTAATCAGAGACTTCAGGCGGTC
AACGATGAAGAAGTGTTCGTCTTCGTCCCAGTAAGCTATGTCTCCAGAATGTAGCCATCCATCCTTGTCA
ATCAAGGCGTTGGTCGCTTCCGGATTGTTTACATAACCGGACATAATCATAGGACCTCTCACACACAGTT
CGCCTCTTTGATTAACGCCCAGCGTTTTCCCGGTATCCAGATCCACAACCTTCGCTTCAAAAAATGGAAC
AACTTTACCGACCGCGCCCGGTTTATCATCCCCCTCGGGTGTAATCAGAATAGCTGATGTAGTCTCAGTG
AGCCCATATCCTTGCCTGATACCTGGCAGATGGAACCTCTTGGCAACCGCTTCCCCGACTTCCTTAGAGA
GGGGAGCGCCACCAGAAGCAATTTCGTGTAAATTAGATAAATCGTATTTGTCAATCAGAGTGCTTTTGGC
GAAGAAGGAGAATAGGGTTGGCACCAGCAGCGCACTTTGAATCTTGTAATCCTGAAGGCTCCTCAGAAAC
AGCTCTTCTTCAAATCTATACATTAAGACGACTCGAAATCCACATATCAAATATCCGAGTGTAGTAAACA
TTCCAAAACCGTGATGGAATGGAACAACACTTAAAATCGCAGCTCGAGCACCACCACCACCACCACTGAG
ATCCGGCTGCTAACAAAGCCCGAAAGGAAGCTGAGTTGGCTGCTGCCACCGCTGAGCAATAACTAGCATA
ACCCCTTGGGGCCTCTAAACGGGTCTTGAGGGGTTTTTTGCTGAAAGGAGGAACTATATCCGGAT
