>Addgene plasmid #29721 | pET His6 MBP prescission LIC cloning vector (HMPKS) | addgene partial sequence | sequence record 71092 | pBRrevBam 5'-GGTGATGTCGGCGATATAGG-3'
CTGTGGCGCCGGTGATGCCGGCCACGATGCGTCCGGCGTAGAGGATCGAGATCTCGATCCCGCGAAATTA
ATACGACTCACTATAGGGGAATTGTGAGCGGATAACAATTCCCCTCTAGAAATAATTTTGTTTAACTTTA
AGAAGGAGATATACCATGGGTTCTTCTCACCATCACCATCACCATGGTTCTTCTATGAAAATCGAAGAAG
GTAAACTGGTAATCTGGATTAACGGCGATAAAGGCTATAACGGTCTCGCTGAAGTCGGTAAGAAATTCGA
GAAAGATACCGGAATTAAAGTCACCGTTGAGCATCCGGATAAACTGGAAGAGAAATTCCCACAGGTTGCG
GCAACTGGCGATGGCCCTGACATTATCTTCTGGGCACACGACCGCTTTGGTGGCTACGCTCAATCTGGCC
TGTTGGCTGAAATCACCCCGGACAAAGCGTTCCAGGACAAGCTGTATCCGTTTACCTGGGATGCCGTACG
TTACAACGGCAAGCTGATTGCTTACCCGATCGCTGTTGAAGCGTTATCGCTGATTTATAACAAAGATCTG
CTGCCGAACCCGCCAAAAACCTGGGAAGAGATCCCGGCGCTGGATAAAGAACTGAAAGCGAAAGGTAAGA
GCGCGCTGATGTTCAACCTGCAAGAACCGTACTTCACCTGGCCGCTGATTGCTGCTGACGGGGGTTATGC
GTTCAAGTATGAAAACGGCAAGTACGACATTAAAGACGTGGGCGTGGATAACGCTGGCGCGAAAGCGGGT
CTGACCTTCCTGGTTGACCTGATTAAAAACAAACACATGAATGCAGACACCGATTACTCCATCGCAGAAG
CTGCCTTTAATAAAGGCGAAACAGCGATGACCATCAACGGCCCGTGGGCATGGTCCAACATCGACACCAG
CAAAGTGAATTATGGTGTAACGGTACTGCCGACCTTCAAGGGTCAACCATCCAAACCGTTCGTTGGCGTG
CTGAGCGCAGGTATTAACGCCGCCAGTCCGAACAAAGAGCTGGCAAAAGAGTTCCTCGAAAACTATCTGC
TGACTGATGAAGGTCTGGAAGCGGTTAATAAAGACAAACCGCTGGGTGCCGTAGCGCTGAAGTCTTACGA
GGAAGAGTTGGCGAAAGATCCACGTATTGCCGCCACTATGGAA
