>Addgene plasmid #29721 | pET His6 MBP prescission LIC cloning vector (HMPKS) | addgene partial sequence | sequence record 71094 | MBP-F 5'-GATGAAGCCCTGAAAGACGCGCAG-3'
GAACAACAACAACAATAACAATAACAACAACCTCGGGATCGAGCTGGAAGTGCTGTTCCAGGGTCCGAAT
ATTCGGAATGATTTGATTGCCAAAAATAGGATCTCTGGCATGCGAGAATCTCACGCAGGCAGTTCTATGA
GGCAGAGCGACACCTTTAGGCAGACCAGTAGATCCAGAGGAGTTCATGATCAGTGCAATTGTCTTGTCCC
TATCGAAGGACTCTGGCACAAAATCGTATTCATTAAAACCGGGAGGTAGATGAGATGTGACGAACGTGTA
CATCGACTGAAATCCCTGGTAATCCGTTTTAGAATCCATGATAATAATTTTTTGGATGATTGGGAGCTTT
TTTTGCACGTTCAAAATTTTTTGCAACCCCTTTTTGGAAACGAACACCACGGTAGGCTGCGAAATGCCCA
TACTGTTGAGCAATTCACGTTCATTATAAATGTCGTTCGCGGGCGCAACTGCAACTCCGATAAATAACGC
GCCCAACACCGGCATAAAGAATTGAAGAGAGTTTTCACTGCATACGACGATTCTGTGATTTGTATTCAGC
CCATATCGTTTCATAGCTTCTGCCAACCGAACGGACATTTCGAAGTACTCAGCGTAAGTGATGTCCACCT
CGATATGTGCATCTGTAAAAGCAATTGTTCCAGGAACCAGGGCGTATCTCTTCATAGCCTTATGCAGTTG
CTCTCCAGCGGTTCCATCTTCCAGCGGATAGAATGGCGCCGGGCCTTTCTTTATGTTTTTGGCTGCATTG
GATTGGAAGTACAGGTTTTCGCCCTTCTTGGCCTTTATGAGGATCTCTCTGATTTTTCTTGCGTCGAGTT
TTCCGGTAAGACCTTTCGGTACTTCGTCCACAAACACAACTCCTCCGCGCAACTTTTTCGCGGTTGTTAC
TTGACTGGCGACGTAATCCACGATCTCTTTTTCCGTCATCGTCTTTCCGTGCTCCAAAACAACAACGGCG
GCGGGAAGTTCACCGGCGTCATCGTCGGGAAGACCTGCGACAC
