>Addgene plasmid #29721 | pET His6 MBP prescission LIC cloning vector (HMPKS) | addgene partial sequence | sequence record 71095 | T7-term
GCTTCCTTTCGGGCTTTGTTAGCAGCCGGATCTCAGTGGTGGTGGTGGTGGTGCTCGAGCTGCGATTTTA
AGTGTTGTTCCATTCCATCACGGTTTTGGAATGTTTACTACACTCGGATATTTGATATGTGGATTTCGAG
TCGTCTTAATGTATAGATTTGAAGAAGAGCTGTTTCTGAGGAGCCTTCAGGATTACAAGATTCAAAGTGC
GCTGCTGGTGCCAACCCTATTCTCCTTCTTCGCCAAAAGCACTCTGATTGACAAATACGATTTATCTAAT
TTACACGAAATTGCTTCTGGTGGCGCTCCCCTCTCTAAGGAAGTCGGGGAAGCGGTTGCCAAGAGGTTCC
ATCTGCCAGGTATCAGGCAAGGATATGGGCTCACTGAGACTACATCAGCTATTCTGATTACACCCGAGGG
GGATGATAAACCGGGCGCGGTCGGTAAAGTTGTTCCATTTTTTGAAGCGAAGGTTGTGGATCTGGATACC
GGGAAAACGCTGGGCGTTAATCAAAGAGGCGAACTGTGTGTGAGAGGTCCTATGATTATGTCCGGTTATG
TAAACAATCCGGAAGCGACCAACGCCTTGATTGACAAGGATGGATGGCTACATTCTGGAGACATAGCTTA
CTGGGACGAAGACGAACACTTCTTCATCGTTGACCGCCTGAAGTCTCTGATTAAGTACAAAGGCTATCAG
GTGGCTCCCGCTGAATTGGAATCCATCTTGCTCCAACACCCCAACATCTTCGACGCAGGTGTCGCAGGTC
TTCCCGACGATGACGCCGGTGAACTTCCCGCCGCCGTTGTTGTTTTGGAGCACGGAAAGACGATGACGGA
AAAAGAGATCGTGGATTACGTCGCCAGTCAAGTAACAACCGCGAAAAAGTTGCGCGGAGGAGTTGTGTTT
GTGGACGAAGTACCGAAAGGTCTTACCGGAAAACTCGACGCAAGAAAAATCAGAGAGATCCTCATAAAGG
CCAAGAAGGGCGAAAACCTGTACTTCCAATCCAATGCAGCCAAAAACATAAAGAAAGGCCC
